Addgene plasmid #123587: pcDNA6-N-3XFLAG-Dvl2
Depositing lab: Bruce Beutler. Depositing organization: University of Texas Southwestern Medical Center. Publication: LMBR1L regulates lymphopoiesis through Wnt/beta-catenin signaling. Choi JH, Zhong X, McAlpine W, Liao TC, Zhang D, Fang B, Russell J, Ludwig S, Nair-Gill E, Zhang Z, Wang KW, Misawa T, Zhan X, Choi M, Wang T, Li X, Tang M, Sun Q, Yu L, Murray AR, Moresco EMY, Beutler B. Science. 2019 May 10;364(6440). pii: 364/6440/eaau0812. doi: 10.1126/science.aau0812. PubMed 31073040.
Backbone
  Vector backbone: pcDNA6
  Backbone size w/o insert (bp): 5079
  Total vector size (bp): 7299
  Vector type: Mammalian Expression
Growth in bacteria
  Bacterial resistance: Ampicillin, 100 μg/mL
  Growth temperature: 37°C
  Growth strain: DH5alpha
  Copy number: Unknown
Gene/Insert
  Gene/Insert name: dishevelled segment polarity protein 2
  Species: M. musculus (mouse)
  Insert size (bp): 2220
  GenBank ID: NM_007888
  Entrez Gene: Dvl2
  Tag / fusion protein: FLAG (N terminal on backbone)
  Cloning method: Ligation Independent Cloning
  Sequencing primers: 5′ TAATACGACTCACTATAGGG; 3′ TAGAAGGCACAGTCGAGGC
Terms and licenses: Academic/Nonprofit Terms; Industry Terms: Not Available to Industry
How to cite: pcDNA6-N-3XFLAG-Dvl2 was a gift from Bruce Beutler (Addgene plasmid # 123587 ; http://n2t.net/addgene:123587 ; RRID:Addgene_123587)
