[The description below was written by a language model from this plasmid's Addgene catalogue record and pLannotate feature annotations shown in this document.]
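Description:
pcDNA6-N-3XFLAG-Dvl2 is a mammalian expression plasmid of about 7.3 kb, built on the pcDNA6 backbone, that encodes mouse dishevelled segment polarity protein 2 (Dvl2) with an N-terminal 3xFLAG epitope tag supplied by the backbone. The roughly 2.2 kb Dvl2 coding sequence was inserted by ligation-independent cloning downstream of the human cytomegalovirus immediate early enhancer and promoter, and transcripts are terminated by the bovine growth hormone polyadenylation signal. A T7 promoter lies between the CMV promoter and the tag, providing a standard priming site and the option of in vitro transcription. The automated annotation detects only a fragment of the 3xFLAG sequence just upstream of Dvl2, and several other short hits (an HIV-1 LTR fragment, BleoR/ble fragments, a lacI fragment) appear to be partial matches to backbone sequence rather than functional elements.

In E. coli the plasmid replicates from a high-copy ColE1/pUC-type origin and is selected with ampicillin through the β-lactamase gene; an f1 origin is also present, allowing single-stranded DNA production. For selection in mammalian cells, the backbone carries a blasticidin S deaminase (BSD) cassette driven by the SV40 early promoter, with an EM7 bacterial promoter upstream and an SV40 polyadenylation signal downstream, so stable transfectants can be selected with blasticidin.

Dvl2 is a cytoplasmic transducer of canonical and non-canonical Wnt signals that binds frizzled receptors. The construct comes from a study of Wnt/β-catenin signalling in lymphopoiesis. It suits transient or stable overexpression of tagged Dvl2, with detection or immunoprecipitation through the FLAG epitope, although the record does not state the specific experiments.
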