Features (pLannotate 1.2.2; 23 found; start..end, strand, type, name):
      1..380     +  enhancer       CMV enhancer: human cytomegalovirus immediate early enhancer
    381..584     +  promoter       CMV promoter: human cytomegalovirus (CMV) immediate early promoter
    580..613     +  LTR            5' LTR (truncated) (fragment): truncated 5' long terminal repeat (LTR) from HIV-1
    629..647     +  promoter       T7 promoter: promoter for bacteriophage T7 RNA polymerase
    695..715     +  CDS            3xFLAG (fragment): three tandem FLAG® epitope tags
    747..2954    +  CDS            Dvl2: DVL2_MOUSE - Experimental evidence at protein level: Swiss-Prot protein existence level 1. Plays a role in the signal transduction pathways mediated by multiple Wnt genes. Participates both in canonical and non-canonical Wnt signaling by binding to the cytoplasmic C-terminus of frizzled family members and transducing the Wnt signal to down-stream effectors. Promotes internalization and degradation of frizzled proteins upon Wnt signaling. From Mus musculus (Mouse).
   3026..3250    +  polyA_signal   bGH poly(A) signal: bovine growth hormone polyadenylation signal
   3254..3275    +  promoter       SV40 promoter (fragment): SV40 enhancer and early promoter
   3296..3724    +  rep_origin     f1 ori (sequence partly withheld): f1 bacteriophage origin of replication; arrow indicates direction of (+) strand synthesis
   3738..4067    +  promoter       SV40 promoter: SV40 enhancer and early promoter
   4115..4162    +  promoter       EM7 promoter: synthetic bacterial promoter&nbsp
   4181..4579    +  CDS            BSD: blasticidin S deaminase; Aspergillus terreus BSD; confers resistance to blasticidin
   4580..4607    +  CDS            BleoR (fragment): antibiotic-binding protein; Sh ble from Streptoalloteichus hindustanus; confers resistance to bleomycin, phleomycin, and Zeocin™
   4617..4742    +  CDS            ble (fragment): BLE_KLEPN - Experimental evidence at protein level: Swiss-Prot protein existence level 1. Binding protein with a strong affinity to the bleomycin family of antibiotics. Binds to CL990; an antimitotic-antibiotic compound. From Klebsiella pneumoniae.
   4737..4858    +  polyA_signal   SV40 poly(A) signal: SV40 polyadenylation signal
   4931..4947    -  protein_bind   lac operator: The lac repressor binds to the lac operator to inhibit transcription in E. coli. This inhibition can be relieved by adding lactose or isopropyl-β-D-thiogalactopyranoside (IPTG). lac repressor encoded by lacI
   4955..4985    -  promoter       lac promoter: promoter for the E. coli lac operon
   5000..5021    -  protein_bind   CAP binding site: CAP binding activates transcription in the presence of cAMP. E. coli catabolite activator protein
   5034..5126    -  CDS            lacI (fragment): lac repressor; lacI; The lac repressor binds to the lac operator to inhibit transcription in E. coli. This inhibition can be relieved by adding lactose or isopropyl-β-D-thiogalactopyranoside (IPTG).
   5309..5897    -  rep_origin     ori: high-copy-number ColE1/pMB1/pBR322/pUC origin of replication
   6068..6928    -  CDS            AmpR: β-lactamase; bla; confers resistance to ampicillin, carbenicillin, and related antibiotics
   6929..7033    -  promoter       AmpR promoter: bla
   7092..7144    -  misc_feature   bom (fragment): basis of mobility region from pBR322
>Addgene plasmid #123587 | pcDNA6-N-3XFLAG-Dvl2 | addgene full sequence | sequence record 251111 | Addgene NGS Result
GACATTGATTATTGACTAGTTATTAATAGTAATCAATTACGGGGTCATTAGTTCATAGCCCATATATGGA
GTTCCGCGTTACATAACTTACGGTAAATGGCCCGCCTGGCTGACCGCCCAACGACCCCCGCCCATTGACG
TCAATAATGACGTATGTTCCCATAGTAACGCCAATAGGGACTTTCCATTGACGTCAATGGGTGGAGTATT
TACGGTAAACTGCCCACTTGGCAGTACATCAAGTGTATCATATGCCAAGTACGCCCCCTATTGACGTCAA
TGACGGTAAATGGCCCGCCTGGCATTATGCCCAGTACATGACCTTATGGGACTTTCCTACTTGGCAGTAC
ATCTACGTATTAGTCATCGCTATTACCATGGTGATGCGGTTTTGGCAGTACATCAATGGGCGTGGATAGC
GGTTTGACTCACGGGGATTTCCAAGTCTCCACCCCATTGACGTCAATGGGAGTTTGTTTTGGCACCAAAA
TCAACGGGACTTTCCAAAATGTCGTAACAACTCCGCCCCATTGACGCAAATGGGCGGTAGGCGTGTACGG
TGGGAGGTCTATATAAGCAGAGCTCTCTGGCTAACTAGAGAACCCACTGCTTACTGGCTTATCGAAATTA
ATACGACTCACTATAGGGAGACCCAAGCTGGCTAGTTAGAGCTCCTTAAGGTTAACGCCACCATGGACTA
CAAAGACGATGACGACAAGTCTAGAGAATTCGGATCCAGCGAGACCATGGCGGGCAGCAGCGCGGGGGGC
GGTGGTGTAGGCGAGACGAAGGTGATTTACCATCTGGATGAAGAAGAGACTCCTTACCTGGTGAAGATCC
CTGTCCCGGCGGAGCGCATCACGCTCGGCGATTTCAAGAGCGTTTTGCAGCGGCCCGCGGGCGCCAAGTA
CTTTTTCAAGTCCATGGATCAGGATTTTGGGGTGGTGAAGGAAGAGATCTCCGATGACAATGCCCGCCTA
CCTTGCTTCAATGGAAGGGTTGTCTCCTGGCTTGTGTCGTCAGATACCCCACAGCCTGAGGTGGCTCCCC
CAGCCCATGAGTCTCGGACAGAACTGGTTCCTCCGCCTCCACCCTTACCCCCTTTGCCACCAGAAAGGAC
CAGTGGAATTGGGGACTCAAGGCCTCCATCCTTCCACCCTAATGTATCCAGCAGCCATGAAAATCTAGAG
CCTGAGACAGAGACCGAATCTGTCGTATCACTGAGGCGAGACCGACCTAGGAGGAGAGACAGCAGTGAAC
ATGGCGCTGGTGGCCACAGGCCTGGTGGCCCCTCGAGGCTGGAGCGCCACCTGGCTGGCTACGAGAGCTC
TTCCACCCTCATGACCAGTGAGCTGGAGAGTACCAGCCTAGGAGACTCGGATGAGGATGACACCATGAGT
AGGTTCAGCAGCTCCACTGAGCAGAGCAGTGCCTCCCGCCTCCTCAAGCGCCACCGAAGGCGAAGGAAGC
AGCGGCCGCCACGCATGGAGAGGACCTCATCCTTCAGCAGTGTCACCGATTCCACAATGTCTCTCAACAT
CATCACGGTCACGCTCAACATGGAGAAGTACAACTTCCTGGGCATCTCCATTGTGGGCCAAAGTAACGAG
CGTGGTGATGGGGGCATCTACATCGGCTCCATCATGAAAGGGGGCGCGGTGGCTGCGGACGGGCGGATCG
AGCCTGGAGACATGCTTTTGCAGGTAAATGATATGAACTTTGAGAACATGAGCAACGACGATGCTGTACG
AGTGCTGAGAGACATCGTGCACAAGCCAGGCCCCATCGTGCTGACCGTGGCCAAGTGTTGGGACCCGTCT
CCCCAGGCCTACTTCACCCTCCCTCGAAATGAGCCCATCCAGCCCATCGACCCAGCCGCCTGGGTGTCGC
ACTCGGCTGCGCTGACTGGCGCCTTCCCTGCTTACCCTGGCTCCTCATCTATGAGCACTATCACATCTGG
CTCCTCTCTGCCTGATGGCTGCGAAGGCCGGGGTCTCTCTGTCCACATGGACATGGCCTCTGTCACCAAG
GCCATGGCAGCCCCAGAGTCTGGGCTCGAAGTCCGGGACCGCATGTGGCTCAAGATCACCATCCCAAACG
CCTTTCTAGGCTCCGATGTGGTGGACTGGCTGTACCATCACGTGGAAGGTTTTCCTGAGCGCCGGGAGGC
CCGCAAGTATGCCAGTGGGCTGTTGAAGGCGGGACTCATCCGGCACACCGTCAACAAGATTACTTTCTCT
GAGCAGTGCTATTATGTCTTCGGGGACCTCAGTGGTGGCTGTGAGAGTTACCTAGTTAACCTCTCTCTGA
ATGACAATGACGGTTCCAGTGGGGCTTCAGACCAGGATACCCTGGCACCTCTGCCTGGAGCTACTCCCTG
GCCCCTGCTGCCCACCTTCTCCTACCAGTATCCAGCGCCACACCCCTACAGCCCCCAGCCTCCACCCTAC
CACGAGCTTTCTTCGTACACCTATGGTGGAGGCAGTGCCAGCAGCCAGCACAGTGAGGGGAGCCGGAGCA
GCGGGTCGACAAGAAGCGATGGGGGGGCTGGGCGCACAGGCAGGCCTGAGGAACGGGCCCCTGAGTCCAA
GTCCGGCAGTGGCAGTGAGTCAGAACTCTCCAGCCGGGGAGGCAGCCTTCGGCGGGGTGGGGAGCCTGGT
GGGACTGGTGATGGCGGCCCTCCTCCATCCAGGGGCTCGACAGGCGCTCCTCCTAATCTCCGAGCTCTTC
CCGGGCTCCATCCCTATGGAGCCCCATCTGGCATGGCTCTCCCCTATAACCCCATGATGGTAGTTATGAT
GCCTCCACCCCCACCCCCTGTCTCCACAGCAGTGCAGCCCCCTGGTGCCCCTCCAGTCAGAGACCTGGGC
TCCGTGCCCCCAGAACTGACAGCTAGCCGTCAGAGCTTCCACATGGCCATGGGCAACCCCAGTGAGTTTT
TTGTGGATGTTATGTAGCTCGAGCCATGGAAGCTTGATATCTAACTGACTGAACCGGTGGTACCAAACCC
GCTGATCAGCCTCGACTGTGCCTTCTAGTTGCCAGCCATCTGTTGTTTGCCCCTCCCCCGTGCCTTCCTT
GACCCTGGAAGGTGCCACTCCCACTGTCCTTTCCTAATAAAATGAGGAAATTGCATCGCATTGTCTGAGT
AGGTGTCATTCTATTCTGGGGGGTGGGGTGGGGCAGGACAGCAAGGGGGAGGATTGGGAAGACAATAGCA
GGCATGCTGGGGATGCGGTGGGCTCTATGGCTTCTGAGGCGGAAAGAACCAGCTGGGGCTCTAGGGGGTA
TCCCC
[124 nt withheld, positions 3296-3419]
C
[91 nt withheld, positions 3421-3511]
A
[49 nt withheld, positions 3513-3561]
CCTTTGACGTTGGAGTCCACGTTCTTT
[37 nt withheld, positions 3589-3625]
ACCCTATCTCGGTCTATTCTTTTGATTTATAAGGGATTTTGCCGATTTCGGCCTATTGGTTAAAAAATGA
GCTGATTTAACAAAAATTTAACGCGAATTAATTCTGTGGAATGTGTGTCAGTTAGGGTGTGGAAAGTCCC
CAGGCTCCCCAGCAGGCAGAAGTATGCAAAGCATGCATCTCAATTAGTCAGCAACCAGGTGTGGAAAGTC
CCCAGGCTCCCCAGCAGGCAGAAGTATGCAAAGCATGCATCTCAATTAGTCAGCAACCATAGTCCCGCCC
CTAACTCCGCCCATCCCGCCCCTAACTCCGCCCAGTTCCGCCCATTCTCCGCCCCATGGCTGACTAATTT
TTTTTATTTATGCAGAGGCCGAGGCCGCCTCTGCCTCTGAGCTATTCCAGAAGTAGTGAGGAGGCTTTTT
TGGAGGCCTAGGCTTTTGCAAAAAGCTCCCGGGAGCTTGTATATCCATTTTCGGATCTGATCAGCACGTG
TTGACAATTAATCATCGGCATAGTATATCGGCATAGTATAATACGACAAGGTGAGGAACTAAACCATGGC
CAAGCCTTTGTCTCAAGAAGAATCCACCCTCATTGAAAGAGCAACGGCTACAATCAACAGCATCCCCATC
TCTGAAGACTACAGCGTCGCCAGCGCAGCTCTCTCTAGCGACGGCCGCATCTTCACTGGTGTCAATGTAT
ATCATTTTACTGGGGGACCTTGTGCAGAACTCGTGGTGCTGGGCACTGCTGCTGCTGCGGCAGCTGGCAA
CCTGACTTGTATCGTCGCGATCGGAAATGAGAACAGGGGCATCTTGAGCCCCTGCGGACGGTGCCGACAG
GTGCTTCTCGATCTGCATCCTGGGATCAAAGCCATAGTGAAGGACAGTGATGGACAGCCGACGGCAGTTG
GGATTCGTGAATTGCTGCCCTCTGGTTATGTGTGGGAGGGCTAAGCACTTCGTGGCCGAGGAGCAGGACT
GACACGTGCTACGAGATTTCGATTCCACCGCCGCCTTCTATGAAAGGTTGGGCTTCGGAATCGTTTTCCG
GGACGCCGGCTGGATGATCCTCCAGCGCGGGGATCTCATGCTGGAGTTCTTCGCCCACCCCAACTTGTTT
ATTGCAGCTTATAATGGTTACAAATAAAGCAATAGCATCACAAATTTCACAAATAAAGCATTTTTTTCAC
TGCATTCTAGTTGTGGTTTGTCCAAACTCATCAATGTATCTTATCATGTCTGTATACCGTCGACCTCTAG
CTAGAGCTTGGCGTAATCATGGTCATAGCTGTTTCCTGTGTGAAATTGTTATCCGCTCACAATTCCACAC
AACATACGAGCCGGAAGCATAAAGTGTAAAGCCTGGGGTGCCTAATGAGTGAGCTAACTCACATTAATTG
CGTTGCGCTCACTGCCCGCTTTCCAGTCGGGAAACCTGTCGTGCCAGCTGCATTAATGAATCGGCCAACG
CGCGGGGAGAGGCGGTTTGCGTATTGGGCGCTCTTCCGCTTCCTCGCTCACTGACTCGCTGCGCTCGGTC
GTTCGGCTGCGGCGAGCGGTATCAGCTCACTCAAAGGCGGTAATACGGTTATCCACAGAATCAGGGGATA
ACGCAGGAAAGAACATGTGAGCAAAAGGCCAGCAAAAGGCCAGGAACCGTAAAAAGGCCGCGTTGCTGGC
GTTTTTCCATAGGCTCCGCCCCCCTGACGAGCATCACAAAAATCGACGCTCAAGTCAGAGGTGGCGAAAC
CCGACAGGACTATAAAGATACCAGGCGTTTCCCCCTGGAAGCTCCCTCGTGCGCTCTCCTGTTCCGACCC
TGCCGCTTACCGGATACCTGTCCGCCTTTCTCCCTTCGGGAAGCGTGGCGCTTTCTCATAGCTCACGCTG
TAGGTATCTCAGTTCGGTGTAGGTCGTTCGCTCCAAGCTGGGCTGTGTGCACGAACCCCCCGTTCAGCCC
GACCGCTGCGCCTTATCCGGTAACTATCGTCTTGAGTCCAACCCGGTAAGACACGACTTATCGCCACTGG
CAGCAGCCACTGGTAACAGGATTAGCAGAGCGAGGTATGTAGGCGGTGCTACAGAGTTCTTGAAGTGGTG
GCCTAACTACGGCTACACTAGAAGAACAGTATTTGGTATCTGCGCTCTGCTGAAGCCAGTTACCTTCGGA
AAAAGAGTTGGTAGCTCTTGATCCGGCAAACAAACCACCGCTGGTAGCGGTGGTTTTTTTGTTTGCAAGC
AGCAGATTACGCGCAGAAAAAAAGGATCTCAAGAAGATCCTTTGATCTTTTCTACGGGGTCTGACGCTCA
GTGGAACGAAAACTCACGTTAAGGGATTTTGGTCATGAGATTATCAAAAAGGATCTTCACCTAGATCCTT
TTAAATTAAAAATGAAGTTTTAAATCAATCTAAAGTATATATGAGTAAACTTGGTCTGACAGTTACCAAT
GCTTAATCAGTGAGGCACCTATCTCAGCGATCTGTCTATTTCGTTCATCCATAGTTGCCTGACTCCCCGT
CGTGTAGATAACTACGATACGGGAGGGCTTACCATCTGGCCCCAGTGCTGCAATGATACCGCGAGACCCA
CGCTCACCGGCTCCAGATTTATCAGCAATAAACCAGCCAGCCGGAAGGGCCGAGCGCAGAAGTGGTCCTG
CAACTTTATCCGCCTCCATCCAGTCTATTAATTGTTGCCGGGAAGCTAGAGTAAGTAGTTCGCCAGTTAA
TAGTTTGCGCAACGTTGTTGCCATTGCTACAGGCATCGTGGTGTCACGCTCGTCGTTTGGTATGGCTTCA
TTCAGCTCCGGTTCCCAACGATCAAGGCGAGTTACATGATCCCCCATGTTGTGCAAAAAAGCGGTTAGCT
CCTTCGGTCCTCCGATCGTTGTCAGAAGTAAGTTGGCCGCAGTGTTATCACTCATGGTTATGGCAGCACT
GCATAATTCTCTTACTGTCATGCCATCCGTAAGATGCTTTTCTGTGACTGGTGAGTACTCAACCAAGTCA
TTCTGAGAATAGTGTATGCGGCGACCGAGTTGCTCTTGCCCGGCGTCAATACGGGATAATACCGCGCCAC
ATAGCAGAACTTTAAAAGTGCTCATCATTGGAAAACGTTCTTCGGGGCGAAAACTCTCAAGGATCTTACC
GCTGTTGAGATCCAGTTCGATGTAACCCACTCGTGCACCCAACTGATCTTCAGCATCTTTTACTTTCACC
AGCGTTTCTGGGTGAGCAAAAACAGGAAGGCAAAATGCCGCAAAAAAGGGAATAAGGGCGACACGGAAAT
GTTGAATACTCATACTCTTCCTTTTTCAATATTATTGAAGCATTTATCAGGGTTATTGTCTCATGAGCGG
ATACATATTTGAATGTATTTAGAAAAATAAACAAATAGGGGTTCCGCGCACATTTCCCCGAAAAGTGCCA
CCTGACGTCGACGGATCGGGAGATCTCCCGATCCCCTATGGTGCACTCTCAGTACAATCTGCTCTGATGC
CGCATAGTTAAGCCAGTATCTGCTCCCTGCTTGTGTGTTGGAGGTCGCTGAGTAGTGCGCGAGCAAAATT
TAAGCTACAACAAGGCAAGGCTTGACCGACAATTGCATGAAGAATCTGCTTAGGGTTAGGCGTTTTGCGC
TGCTTCGCGATGTACGGGCCAGATATACGCGTT
